>Addgene plasmid #109887 | pHH0103_DOK7_IRS | addgene full sequence | sequence record 214926 | Addgene NGS Result
TTGACAATTAATCATCGGCTCGTATAATGTGTGGAATTGTGAGCGGATAACAATTTCACACAGGAAACAG
CCAGTCCGTTTAGGTGTTTTCACGAGCACTTCACCAACAAGGACCATAGATTATGAAAATCGAAGAACAC
CATCACCATCACCATTCCAGCGGTAAGCTTATGTCCCCTATACTAGGTTATTGGAAAATTAAGGGCCTTG
TGCAACCCACTCGACTTCTTTTGGAATATCTTGAAGAAAAATATGAAGAGCATTTGTATGAGCGCGATGA
AGGTGATAAATGGCGAAACAAAAAGTTTGAATTGGGTTTGGAGTTTCCCAATCTTCCTTATTATATTGAT
GGTGATGTTAAATTAACACAGTCTATGGCCATCATACGTTATATAGCTGACAAGCACAACATGTTGGGTG
GTTGTCCAAAAGAGCGTGCAGAGATTTCAATGCTTGAAGGAGCGGTTTTGGATATTAGATACGGTGTTTC
GAGAATTGCATATAGTAAAGACTTTGAAACTCTCAAAGTTGATTTTCTTAGCAAGCTACCTGAAATGCTG
AAAATGTTCGAAGATCGTTTATGTCATAAAACATATTTAAATGGTGATCATGTAACCCATCCTGACTTCA
TGTTGTATGACGCTCTTGATGTTGTTTTATACATGGACCCAATGTGCCTGGATGCGTTCCCAAAATTAGT
TTGTTTTAAAAAACGTATTGAAGCTATCCCACAAATTGATAAGTACTTGAAATCCAGCAAGTATATAGCA
TGGCCTTTGCAGGGCTGGCAAGCCACGTTTGGTGGTGGCGACCATCCTCCAAAATCGGATCTGGAAGTTC
TGTTCCAGGGGCCCCTGTCCAGCGGTCTGGTTCCGCGTGGTTCCGGTACCGCGGCCCAGCCGGCCCGTTA
CGCTCTGGGCGAAGTTCATCGTTTTCATGTTACCGTGGCTCCGGGCACCAAGCTGGAATCAGGTCCGGCA
ACCCTGCATCTGTGCAACGATGTGCTGGTTCTGGCACGTGACATTCCGCCGGCAGTCACCGGCCAGTGGA
AACTGAGTGATCTGCGTCGCTATGGTGCAGTGCCGTCCGGTTTTATCTTCGAAGGCGGTACGCGTTGCGG
TTACTGGGCCGGTGTGTTTTTCCTGAGCTCTGCTGAAGGCGAACAAATTAGCTTTCTGTTCGATTGTATT
GTTCGTGGTATCAGCCCGACCAAGGGCCCGTTTGGTCTGCGTCCGGTCCTGCCGGACCCGGCGGCCGCAT
A
[142 nt withheld, positions 1262-1403]
C
[98 nt withheld, positions 1405-1502]
AGTTTGTACTGGTGACGAAACTCAGTGTCTAGCTAGAGTGGC
[149 nt withheld, positions 1545-1693]
T
[41 nt withheld, positions 1695-1735]
T
[62 nt withheld, positions 1737-1798]
A
[35 nt withheld, positions 1800-1834]
CCTCCCTCAATCGGTTGAATGTCGCCCTTTTGTCTTTGGCGCTGGTAAACCATATGAA
[86 nt withheld, positions 1893-1978]
T
[54 nt withheld, positions 1980-2033]
CTAGCGCCGCCCTATACCTTGTCTGCCTCCCCGCGTTGCGTCGCGGTGCATGGAGCCGGGCCACCTCGAC
CTGAATGGAAGCCGGCGGCACCTCGCTAACGGATTCACCACTCCAAGAATTGGAGCCAATCAATTCTTGC
GGAGAACTGTGAATGCGCAAACCAACCCTTGGCAGAACATATCCATCGCGTCCGCCATCTCCAGCAGCCG
CACGCGGCGCATCTCGGGCAGCGTTGGGTCCTGGCCACGGGTGCGCATGATCGTGCTCCTGTCGTTGAGG
ACCCGGCTAGGCTGGCGGGGTTGCCTTACTGGTTAGCAGAATGAATCACCGATACGCGAGCGAACGTGAA
GCGACTGCTGCTGCAAAACGTCTGCGACCTGAGCAACAACATGAATGGTCTTCGGTTTCCGTGTTTCGTA
AAGTCTGGAAACGCGGAAGTCAGCGCCCTGCACCATTATGTTCCGGATCTGCATCGCAGGATGCTGCTGG
CTACCCTGTGGAACACCTACATCTGTATTAACGAAGCGCTGGCATTGACCCTGAGTGATTTTTCTCTGGT
CCCGCCGCATCCATACCGCCAGTTGTTTACCCTCACAACGTTCCAGTAACCGGGCATGTTCATCATCAGT
AACCCGTATCGTGAGCATCCTCTCTCGTTTCATCGGTATCATTACCCCCATGAACAGAAATCCCCCTTAC
ACGGAGGCATCAGTGACCAAACAGGAAAAAACCGCCCTTAACATGGCCCGCTTTATCAGAAGCCAGACAT
TAACGCTTCTGGAGAAACTCAACGAGCTGGACGCGGATGAACAGGCAGACATCTGTGAATCGCTTCACGA
CCACGCTGATGAGCTTTACCGCAGGATCCGCGAAATTGTAAGCGTTAATATTTTGTTAAAATTCGCGTTA
AATTTTTGTTAAATCAGCTCATTTTTTAACCAATAGGCCGAAATCGGCAAAATCCCTTATAAATCAAAAG
AATAGACCGAGATAGGGT
[37 nt withheld, positions 3032-3068]
AAAGAACGTGGACTCCAACGTCAAAGG
[49 nt withheld, positions 3096-3144]
T
[91 nt withheld, positions 3146-3236]
G
[124 nt withheld, positions 3238-3361]
CGCGGATCCTGCCTCGCGCGTTTCGGTGATGACGGTGAAAACCTCTGACACATGCAGCTCCCGGAGACGG
TCACAGCTTGTCTGTAAGCGGATGCCGGGAGCAGACAAGCCCGTCAGGGCGCGTCAGCGGGTGTTGGCGG
GTGTCGGGGCGCAGCCATGACCCAGTCACGTAGCGATAGCGGAGTGTATACTGGCTTAACTATGCGGCAT
CAGAGCAGATTGTACTGAGAGTGCACCATATGCGGTGTGAAATACCGCACAGATGCGTAAGGAGAAAATA
CCGCATCAGGCGCTCTTCCGCTTCCTCGCTCACTGACTCGCTGCGCTCGGTCGTTCGGCTGCGGCGAGCG
GTATCAGCTCACTCAAAGGCGGTAATACGGTTATCCACAGAATCAGGGGATAACGCAGGAAAGAACATGT
GAGCAAAAGGCCAGCAAAAGGCCAGGAACCGTAAAAAGGCCGCGTTGCTGGCGTTTTTCCATAGGCTCCG
CCCCCCTGACGAGCATCACAAAAATCGACGCTCAAGTCAGAGGTGGCGAAACCCGACAGGACTATAAAGA
TACCAGGGTTTCCCCCTGGAAGCTCCCTCGTGCGCTCTCCTGTTCCGACCCTGCCGCTTACCGGATACCT
GTCCGCCTTTCTCCCTTCGGGAAGCGTGGCGCTTTCTCATAGCTCACGCTGTAGGTATCTCAGTTCGGTG
TAGGTCGTTCGCTCCAAGCTGGGCTGTGTGCACGAACCCCCCGTTCAGCCCGACCGCTGCGCCTTATCCG
GTAACTATCGTCTTGAGTCCAACCCGGTAAGACACGACTTATCGCCACTGGCAGCAGCCACTGGTAACAG
GATTAGCAGAGCGAGGTATGTAGGCGGTGCTACAGAGTTCTTGAAGTGGTGGCCTAACTACGGCTACACT
AGAAGGACAGTATTTGGTATCTGCGCTCTGCTGAAGCCAGTTACCTTCGGAAAAAGAGTTGGTAGCTCTT
GATCCGGCAAACAAACCACCGCTGGTAGCGGTGGTTTTTTTGTTTGCAAGCAGCAGATTACGCGCAGAAA
AAAAGGATCTCAAGAAGATCCTTTGATCTTTTCTACGGGGTCTGACGCTCAGTGGAACGAAAACTCACGT
TAAGGGATTTTGGTCATGAGATTATCAAAAAGGATCTTCACCTAGATCCTTTTAAATTAAAAATGAAGTT
TTAAATCAATCTAAAGTATATATGAGTAAACTTGGTCTGACAGTTACCAATGCTTAATCAGTGAGGCACC
TATCTCAGCGATCTGTCTATTTCGTTCATCCATAGTTGCCTGACTCCCCGTCGTGTAGATAACTACGATA
CGGGAGGGCTTACCATCTGGCCCCAGTGCTGCAATGATACCGCGAGACCCACGCTCACCGGCTCCAGATT
TATCAGCAATAAACCAGCCAGCCGGAAGGGCCGAGCGCAGAAGTGGTCCTGCAACTTTATCCGCCTCCAT
CCAGTCTATTAATTGTTGCCGGGAAGCTAGAGTAAGTAGTTCGCCAGTTAATAGTTTGCGCAACGTTGTT
GCCATTGCTGCAGGCATCGTGGTGTCACGCTCGTCGTTTGGTATGGCTTCATTCAGCTCCGGTTCCCAAC
GATCAAGGCGAGTTACATGATCCCCCATGTTGTGCAAAAAAGCGGTTAGCTCCTTCGGTCCTCCGATCGT
TGTCAGAAGTAAGTTGGCCGCAGTGTTATCACTCATGGTTATGGCAGCACTGCATAATTCTCTTACTGTC
ATGCCATCCGTAAGATGCTTTTCTGTGACTGGTGAGTACTCAACCAAGTCATTCTGAGAATAGTGTATGC
GGCGACCGAGTTGCTCTTGCCCGGCGTCAACACGGGATAATACCGCGCCACATAGCAGAACTTTAAAAGT
GCTCATCATTGGAAAACGTTCTTCGGGGCGAAAACTCTCAAGGATCTTACCGCTGTTGAGATCCAGTTCG
ATGTAACCCACTCGTGCACCCAACTGATCTTCAGCATCTTTTACTTTCACCAGCGTTTCTGGGTGAGCAA
AAACAGGAAGGCAAAATGCCGCAAAAAAGGGAATAAGGGCGACACGGAAATGTTGAATACTCATACTCTT
CCTTTTTCAATATTATTGAAGCATTTATCAGGGTTATTGTCTCATGAGCGGATACATATTTGAATGTATT
TAGAAAAATAAACAAATAGGGGTTCCGCGCACATTTCCCCGAAAAGTGCCACCTGACGTCTAAGAAACCA
TTATTATCATGACATTAACCTATAAAAATAGGCGTATCACGAGGCCCTTTCGTCTTCAAGAATTCCCGAC
ACCATCGAATGGTGCAAAACCTTTCGCGGTATGGCATGATAGCGCCCGGAAGAGAGTCAATTCAGGGTGG
TGAATGTGAAACCAGTAACGTTATACGATGTCGCAGAGTATGCCGGTGTCTCTTATCAGACCGTTTCCCG
CGTGGTGAACCAGGCCAGCCACGTTTCTGCGAAAACGCGGGAAAAAGTGGAAGCGGCGATGGCGGAGCTG
AATTACATTCCCAACCGCGTGGCACAACAACTGGCGGGCAAACAGTCGTTGCTGATTGGCGTTGCCACCT
CCAGTCTGGCCCTGCACGCGCCGTCGCAAATTGTCGCGGCGATTAAATCTCGCGCCGATCAACTGGGTGC
CAGCGTGGTGGTGTCGATGGTAGAACGAAGCGGCGTCGAAGCCTGTAAAGCGGCGGTGCACAATCTTCTC
GCGCAACGCGTCAGTGGGCTGATCATTAACTATCCGCTGGATGACCAGGATGCCATTGCTGTGGAAGCTG
CCTGCACTAATGTTCCGGCGTTATTTCTTGATGTCTCTGACCAGACACCCATCAACAGTATTATTTTCTC
CCATGAAGACGGTACGCGACTGGGCGTGGAGCATCTGGTCGCATTGGGTCACCAGCAAATCGCGCTGTTA
GCGGGCCCATTAAGTTCTGTCTCGGCGCGTCTGCGTCTGGCTGGCTGGCATAAATATCTCACTCGCAATC
AAATTCAGCCGATAGCGGAACGGGAAGGCGACTGGAGTGCCATGTCCGGTTTTCAACAAACCATGCAAAT
GCTGAATGAGGGCATCGTTCCCACTGCGATGCTGGTTGCCAACGATCAGATGGCGCTGGGCGCAATGCGC
GCCATTACCGAGTCCGGGCTGCGCGTTGGTGCGGATATCTCGGTAGTGGGATACGACGATACCGAAGACA
GCTCATGTTATATCCCGCCGTTAACCACCATCAAACAGGATTTTCGCCTGCTGGGGCAAACCAGCGTGGA
CCGCTTGCTGCAACTCTCTCAGGGCCAGGCGGTGAAGGGCAATCAGCTGTTGCCCGTCTCACTGGTGAAA
AGAAAAACCACCCTGGCGCCCAATACGCAAACCGCCTCTCCCCGCGCGTTGGCCGATTCATTAATGCAGC
TGGCACGACAGGTTTCCCGACTGGAAAGCGGGCAGTGAGCGCAACGCAATTAATGTAAGTTAGCTCACTC
ATTAGGCACAATTCTCATGTTTGACAGCTTATCATCGACTGCACGGTGCACCAATGCTTCTGGCGTCAGG
CAGCCATCGGAAGCTGTGGTATGGCTGTGCAGGTCGTAAATCACTGCATAATTCGTGTCGCTCAAGGCGC
ACTCCCGTTCTGGATAATGTTTTTTGCGCCGACATCATAACGGTTCTGGCAAATATTCTGAAATGAGCTG
Features (pLannotate 1.2.2; 21 found; start..end, strand, type, name):
      1..29      +  promoter       tac promoter: strong E. coli promoter; hybrid between the trp and lac UV5 promoters
     37..53      +  protein_bind   lac operator: The lac repressor binds to the lac operator to inhibit transcription in E. coli. This inhibition can be relieved by adding lactose or isopropyl-β-D-thiogalactopyranoside (IPTG). lac repressor encoded by lacI
    138..155     +  CDS            6xHis: 6xHis affinity tag
    171..824     +  CDS            GST26_SCHJA: Experimental evidence at protein level: Swiss-Prot protein existence level 1. GST isoenzymes appear to play a central role in the parasite detoxification system. Other functions are also suspected including a role in increasing the solubility of haematin in the parasite gut. From Schistosoma japonicum (Blood fluke).
    906..1253    +  CDS            DOK7 (fragment): DOK7_HUMAN - Also known as C4orf25. Experimental evidence at protein level: Swiss-Prot protein existence level 1. Probable muscle-intrinsic activator of MUSK that plays an essential role in neuromuscular synaptogenesis. Acts in aneural activation of MUSK and subsequent acetylcholine receptor (AchR) clustering in myotubes. Induces autophosphorylation of MUSK. From Homo sapiens (Human).
   1266..1313    +  terminator     fd terminator (sequence withheld): central terminator from bacteriophage fd (Otsuka and Kunisawa, 1982)
   1318..1530    +  CDS            M13 gene III (fragment) (sequence partly withheld): pIII; III; minor coat protein
   1545..2015    +  CDS            M13 gene III (fragment) (sequence partly withheld): pIII; III; minor coat protein
   2037..2107    +  CDS            TcR (fragment): tetracycline efflux protein; tet; confers resistance to tetracycline
   2349..2729    -  CDS            YPB1_ECOLX: Protein predicted: Swiss-Prot protein existence level 4. From Escherichia coli.
   2746..2897    +  CDS            rop (fragment): Rop protein, which maintains plasmids at low copy number; rop
   2933..3361    -  rep_origin     f1 ori (sequence partly withheld): f1 bacteriophage origin of replication; arrow indicates direction of (+) strand synthesis
   3370..3409    +  CDS            rop (fragment): Rop protein, which maintains plasmids at low copy number; rop
   3511..3651    +  misc_feature   bom: basis of mobility region from pBR322
   3837..4424    -  rep_origin     ori: high-copy-number ColE1/pMB1/pBR322/pUC origin of replication
   4595..5455    -  CDS            AmpR: β-lactamase; bla; confers resistance to ampicillin, carbenicillin, and related antibiotics
   5456..5560    -  promoter       AmpR promoter: bla
   5669..5746    +  promoter       lacIq promoter: lacI (mutant); In the lacIq allele, a single base change in the promoter boosts expression of the lacI gene about 10-fold.
   5747..6829    +  CDS            lacI: lac repressor; lacI; The lac repressor binds to the lac operator to inhibit transcription in E. coli. This inhibition can be relieved by adding lactose or isopropyl-β-D-thiogalactopyranoside (IPTG).
   6842..6863    +  protein_bind   CAP binding site: CAP binding activates transcription in the presence of cAMP. E. coli catabolite activator protein
   6882..6899    +  promoter       tet promoter (fragment): E. coli promoter for tetracycline efflux protein gene
