[The description below was written by a language model from this plasmid's Addgene catalogue record and pLannotate feature annotations shown in this document.]
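Description:
pHH0103_DOK7_IRS is a bacterial expression plasmid of about 7.1 kb, built on the pHH0103 backbone, for producing and purifying a domain of human DOK7 in E. coli. The expression cassette is driven by the hybrid tac promoter with a downstream lac operator, and the plasmid carries its own lacI gene under the lacIq promoter. Transcription is therefore repressed until induced with IPTG. The annotated features downstream of the promoter run in order from a 6xHis tag, through Schistosoma japonicum glutathione S-transferase, to a roughly 350 bp fragment of DOK7. The insert name suggests this fragment is the IRS-type phosphotyrosine-binding region of the protein, although the record does not define its boundaries. According to the catalogue entry, the insert was cloned between SfiI and NotI sites. The His and GST tags give two independent handles for affinity purification, and GST often helps keep small domains soluble.

Immediately after the insert lies the bacteriophage fd terminator, followed by fragments of M13 gene III, partial tetracycline-resistance and rop sequences, and an f1 origin. These elements indicate descent from a phagemid-type display vector. The gene III fragments lie beyond the terminator, so they look like backbone remnants rather than part of the expressed fusion. Propagation relies on a ColE1/pBR322-family origin with the bom region, and selection is by ampicillin through the β-lactamase gene. The repository lists the plasmid as low copy, although rop is annotated only as fragments interrupted by the f1 origin. It comes from a large-scale survey of peptide recognition modules, in which purified domains like this one serve as targets for identifying high-affinity peptide ligands.
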