Addgene plasmid #109887: pHH0103_DOK7_IRS
Purpose: Protein expression and purification of DOK7_IRS
Depositing lab: Sachdev Sidhu. Depositing organization: University of Toronto. Publication: Large-scale survey and database of high affinity ligands for peptide recognition modules. Teyra J, Kelil A, Jain S, Helmy M, Jajodia R, Hooda Y, Gu J, D'Cruz AA, Nicholson SE, Min J, Sudol M, Kim PM, Bader GD, Sidhu SS. Mol Syst Biol. 2020 Dec;16(12):e9310. doi: 10.15252/msb.20199310. PubMed 33438817.
Backbone
  Vector backbone: pHH0103
  Vector type: Bacterial Expression
Growth in bacteria
  Bacterial resistance: Ampicillin, 100 μg/mL
  Growth temperature: 37°C
  Growth strain: DH5alpha
  Copy number: Low Copy
Gene/Insert
  Gene/Insert name: DOK7_IRS
  Species: H. sapiens (human)
  Entrez Gene: DOK7 (a.k.a. CMS1B, C4orf25, FLJ33718, FLJ39137, FLJ90556)
  Cloning method: Restriction Enzyme; 5′ cloning site Sfi1 (unknown if destroyed); 3′ cloning site Not1 (unknown if destroyed)
Terms and licenses: Academic/Nonprofit Terms; Industry Terms: Not Available to Industry
How to cite: pHH0103_DOK7_IRS was a gift from Sachdev Sidhu (Addgene plasmid # 109887 ; http://n2t.net/addgene:109887 ; RRID:Addgene_109887)
