>Addgene plasmid #109887 | pHH0103_DOK7_IRS | depositor partial sequence | sequence record 206839 | pHH0103_DOK7_IRS sequence 366 bps
GGCCCAGCCGGCCCGTTACGCTCTGGGCGAAGTTCATCGTTTTCATGTTACCGTGGCTCCGGGCACCAAG
CTGGAATCAGGTCCGGCAACCCTGCATCTGTGCAACGATGTGCTGGTTCTGGCACGTGACATTCCGCCGG
CAGTCACCGGCCAGTGGAAACTGAGTGATCTGCGTCGCTATGGTGCAGTGCCGTCCGGTTTTATCTTCGA
AGGCGGTACGCGTTGCGGTTACTGGGCCGGTGTGTTTTTCCTGAGCTCTGCTGAAGGCGAACAAATTAGC
TTTCTGTTCGATTGTATTGTTCGTGGTATCAGCCCGACCAAGGGCCCGTTTGGTCTGCGTCCGGTCCTGC
CGGACCCGGCGGCCGC
